>Addgene plasmid #47615 | nes374tk/lacZ | addgene partial sequence | sequence record 69676 | SaStk/lacZ 5
CACCATATGCGGTGTGAAATACCGCACAGATGCGTAAGGGAGAAAATACCGCATCAGGCGCCATTCGCCA
TTCAGGCTGCGCAACTGTTGGGAAGGGCGATCGGTGCGGGCCTCTTCGCTATTACGCCAGCTGGCGAAAG
GGGGATGTGCTGCAAGGCGATTAAGTTGGGTAACGCCAGGGTTTTCCCAGTCACGACGTTGTAAAACGAC
GGCCAGTGCCAAGCTTGCATGCCTGCAGGTCGACCTACACACACCCACACAAGGCTTAGGCTAGCCTCCT
CCTCCCACCCCAGGCCAATGACCTCATCCTCTGTGTGGGGGACCGATTCTCATGCTAATTGCTGCCATTG
TCCAAGCCACCATCTGGAGGGTCTGAGAAGGAGAGGATTCTGGGGAAGTGGGAATTCTCAGGCCGTTCCC
ATGGGATGGGCTCCCTCCTCCTTCCCCGGTGGCCCCCAGAGCTAGCGACAGACAAAAGCAAATGAATTCA
GCTCCCCCTCTCCAAATCCTTTTCATGCCTCAAAAAATAGCAGTTAAATTCCTCGGGGCCCACCAGACCC
TTCCCCTCGGTGGCTTCACTGGGGGTCAGGGCCCTCATCTCAGGATCTCTAAGCAGTCGTCGACTCTAGA
GGATCCGGCCCCGCCCAGCGTCTTGTCATTGGCGAATTCGAACACGCAGATGCAGTCGGGGCGGCGCGGT
CCGAGGTCCACTTCGCATATTAAGGTGACGCGTGTGGCCTCGAACACCGAGCGACCCTGCAGCGACCCGC
TTAACAGCGTCAACAGCGTGCC
