[The description below was written by a language model from this plasmid's Addgene catalogue record.]
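Description:
nes374tk/lacZ is an enhancer-reporter plasmid built to test the activity of a human nestin (NES) regulatory fragment in transgenic mice. Its backbone, SaStk/lacZ, is a laboratory-modified derivative of the commercial pTKbeta vector: a SalI site was removed from the parent plasmid, and the original HSV thymidine kinase promoter was replaced by a basic HSV tk promoter that carries a SalI site for inserting candidate enhancers. The plasmid is maintained at high copy number in E. coli under ampicillin selection. The record does not state the origin of replication, and no feature table is provided, so element positions and other backbone details cannot be confirmed.

The insert is a 374 bp segment of the second intron of human nestin, spanning bp 1153 to 1526 of that intron, cloned into the SalI site, which is retained on both sides. It lies upstream of the tk promoter and the lacZ coding sequence. A minimal tk promoter gives little expression by itself, so β-galactosidase activity reports whether the intronic fragment can drive transcription, and in which tissues. This fits the associated study of general and region-specific embryonic CNS enhancer elements in nestin. The orientation of the fragment is not recorded. According to the depositor notes, HindIII digestion releases the complete enhancer–tk promoter–lacZ cassette from the vector, which would provide a fragment free of plasmid sequences for generating transgenic mice, and lacZ can be removed from the backbone by NotI cleavage.
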