Addgene plasmid #47615: nes374tk/lacZ
Purpose: used to create transgenic mice expressing LacZ reporter with Nestin enhancer
Depositing lab: Urban Lendahl. Depositing organization: Karolinska Institutet. Publication: Identification of both general and region-specific embryonic CNS enhancer elements in the nestin promoter. Lothian C, Prakash N, Lendahl U, Wahlstrom GM. Exp Cell Res. 1999 May 1;248(2):509-19. 10.1006/excr.1999.4417 PubMed 10222142.
Backbone
  Vector backbone: SaStk/lacZ
  Backbone manufacturer: Clontech; modified by Lendahl lab
  Modifications to backbone: removed SalI site from pTKbeta and replaced HSV tk promoter with a basic HSV tk promoter containing SalI site.
  Vector type: enhancer reporter
Growth in bacteria
  Bacterial resistance: Ampicillin, 100 μg/mL
  Growth temperature: 37°C
  Growth strain: DH5alpha
  Copy number: High Copy
Gene/Insert
  Gene/Insert name: nestin 2nd intron fragment (alt name: NES)
  Species: H. sapiens (human)
  Insert size (bp): 374
  Mutation: 374 bp from 2nd intron (comprising bp 1153 to 1526 in 2nd intron)
  Entrez Gene: NES (a.k.a. Nbla00170)
  Promoter: HSV tk promoter
  Tag / fusion protein: HSV tk promoter (C terminal on backbone); lacZ (C terminal on backbone)
  Cloning method: Restriction Enzyme; 5′ cloning site SalI (not destroyed); 3′ cloning site SalI (not destroyed)
  Sequencing primers: 5′ SaStk/lacZ 5 (gtcggggctggcttaactat); 3′ LacZ-R
Terms and licenses: Academic/Nonprofit Terms; Industry Terms: Not Available to Industry
Depositor comments: HindIII cleavage excises the complete enhancer-tk promoter-lacZ fragment from the vector. The lacZ gene can be removed from the SaStk/lacZ vector after cleavage with NotI.
How to cite: nes374tk/lacZ was a gift from Urban Lendahl (Addgene plasmid # 47615 ; http://n2t.net/addgene:47615 ; RRID:Addgene_47615)
